Addgene plasmid #180817: pHR-PD-1 (BTLA ITIM)-mGFP
Purpose: Expression of human PD-1 with immunoreceptor tyrosine-based inhibitory motif (ITIM) from BTLA, fused to mEGFP
Depositing lab: Enfu Hui. Depositing organization: University of California, San Diego (UCSD). Publication: Molecular features underlying differential SHP1/SHP2 binding of immune checkpoint receptors. Xu X, Masubuchi T, Cai Q, Zhao Y, Hui E. Elife. 2021 Nov 4;10. pii: 74276. doi: 10.7554/eLife.74276. PubMed 34734802.
Backbone
  Vector backbone: pHR
  Vector type: Lentiviral
Growth in bacteria
  Bacterial resistance: Ampicillin, 100 μg/mL
  Growth temperature: 37°C
  Growth strain: NEB Stable
  Copy number: High Copy
Gene/Insert
  Gene/Insert name: PD-1 (BTLA ITIM)
  Species: H. sapiens (human)
  Mutation: replaced PD-1-ITIM (VDYGEL) with BTLA-ITIM (IVYASL)
  Entrez Gene: PDCD1 (a.k.a. AIMTBS, CD279, PD-1, PD1, SLEB2, hPD-1, hPD-l, hSLE1)
  Promoter: SFFV
  Tag / fusion protein: mEGFP (C terminal on insert)
  Cloning method: Ligation Independent Cloning
  Sequencing primers: 5′ ccaatcagcctgcttctcgcttc; 3′ ccagaggttgattatcgataagc
Terms and licenses: Academic/Nonprofit Terms; Industry Terms: Not Available to Industry
How to cite: pHR-PD-1 (BTLA ITIM)-mGFP was a gift from Enfu Hui (Addgene plasmid # 180817 ; http://n2t.net/addgene:180817 ; RRID:Addgene_180817)
