[The description below was written by a language model from this plasmid's Addgene catalogue record and pLannotate feature annotations shown in this document.]
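Description:
pHR-PD-1 (BTLA ITIM)-mGFP is a lentiviral transfer plasmid built on the pHR backbone for expressing a chimeric form of the human immune checkpoint receptor PD-1 in mammalian cells. In bacteria it is maintained through a high-copy ColE1/pUC-type origin and selected with ampicillin via the β-lactamase gene. The backbone also retains remnants of older vector lineages, including fragments of tetracycline resistance, rop and bom sequences, and an SV40 promoter-driven gpt region with SV40 small t intron and polyadenylation signal, all lying outside the proviral unit.

The viral portion is a standard HIV-1-derived arrangement: a truncated 5' LTR, the Ψ packaging signal with a partial gag sequence, the Rev response element for Rev-dependent nuclear export of the genomic RNA, and the cPPT/CTS. These are followed by the expression cassette and a self-inactivating ΔU3 3' LTR. Because the viral structural and enzymatic genes are absent, packaging functions must be provided in trans to make particles. Within the cassette, the spleen focus-forming virus (SFFV) promoter drives the PDCD1 open reading frame, which is joined through a short linker region to C-terminal mEGFP, the monomeric A206K variant of enhanced GFP. A WPRE downstream enhances transcript expression.

The defining modification is replacement of PD-1's own immunoreceptor tyrosine-based inhibitory motif with the ITIM from BTLA. Together with the associated study's focus on differential SHP1/SHP2 binding by checkpoint receptors, this suggests use in motif-swap experiments testing how ITIM sequence influences phosphatase recruitment. The GFP fusion allows expression and localisation of the receptor to be monitored in transduced cells.
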