Features (pLannotate 1.2.2; 35 found; start..end, strand, type, name):
    135..157     +  misc_feature   MCS (fragment): pBluescript multiple cloning site
    174..242     +  CDS            nef (fragment): NEF_HV1Z2 - Experimental evidence at protein level: Swiss-Prot protein existence level 1. Extracellular Nef protein targets CD4(+) T-lymphocytes for apoptosis by interacting with CXCR4 surface receptors. From Human immunodeficiency virus type 1 group M subtype D (isolate Z2/CDC-Z34) (HIV-1).
    244..477     +  LTR            3' LTR (ΔU3): self-inactivating 3' long terminal repeat (LTR) from HIV-1
    502..520     -  promoter       SP6 promoter: promoter for bacteriophage SP6 RNA polymerase
    748..1027    +  CDS            TcR (fragment): tetracycline efflux protein; tet; confers resistance to tetracycline
   1028..1076    -  misc_feature   bom (fragment): basis of mobility region from pBR322
   1178..1213    -  CDS            rop (fragment): Rop protein, which maintains plasmids at low copy number; rop
   1308..1412    +  promoter       AmpR promoter: bla
   1413..2273    +  CDS            AmpR: β-lactamase; bla; confers resistance to ampicillin, carbenicillin, and related antibiotics
   2444..3032    +  rep_origin     ori: high-copy-number ColE1/pMB1/pBR322/pUC origin of replication
   3215..3271    +  CDS            lacI (fragment): lac repressor; lacI; The lac repressor binds to the lac operator to inhibit transcription in E. coli. This inhibition can be relieved by adding lactose or isopropyl-β-D-thiogalactopyranoside (IPTG).
   3278..3607    +  promoter       SV40 promoter: SV40 enhancer and early promoter
   3807..3926    +  CDS            gpt (fragment): XGPT_ECOLI - Also known as gpp, gxu. Experimental evidence at protein level: Swiss-Prot protein existence level 1. Purine salvage pathway enzyme that catalyzes the transfer of the ribosyl-5-phosphate group from 5-phospho-alpha-D-ribose 1- diphosphate (PRPP) to the N9 position of the 6-oxopurines guanine and xanthine to form the corresponding ribonucleotides GMP (guanosine 5'- monophosphate) and XMP (xanthosine 5'-monophosphate), with the release of PPi. To a lesser extent, also acts on hypoxanthine (PubMed:9100006, PubMed:3886014). Does not ribophosphorylate adenine (PubMed:3886014). From Esch
   3926..4261    +  CDS            gpt (fragment): XGPT_ECOLI - Also known as gpp, gxu. Experimental evidence at protein level: Swiss-Prot protein existence level 1. Purine salvage pathway enzyme that catalyzes the transfer of the ribosyl-5-phosphate group from 5-phospho-alpha-D-ribose 1- diphosphate (PRPP) to the N9 position of the 6-oxopurines guanine and xanthine to form the corresponding ribonucleotides GMP (guanosine 5'- monophosphate) and XMP (xanthosine 5'-monophosphate), with the release of PPi. To a lesser extent, also acts on hypoxanthine (PubMed:9100006, PubMed:3886014). Does not ribophosphorylate adenine (PubMed:3886014). From Esch
   4356..4661    +  CDS            frsA (fragment): FRSA_ECOLI - Also known as yafA. Experimental evidence at protein level: Swiss-Prot protein existence level 1. Catalyzes the hydrolysis of esters (PubMed:15808744). Displays esterase activity toward pNP-butyrate (PubMed:15808744). May stimulate mixed-acid fermentation by acting as a fermentation/respiration switch that down-regulates respiration and up- regulates fermentation rates (PubMed:15169777). From Escherichia coli (strain K12).
   4665..4739    +  CDS            small t antigen (fragment): SV40 (simian virus 40) small t antigen
   4741..4806    +  intron         small t intron: SV40 (simian virus 40) small t antigen intron
   4936..4956    +  CDS            SV40 NLS: nuclear localization signal of SV40 (simian virus 40) large T antigen
   5275..5358    +  CDS            large T antigen (fragment): large T antigen from SV40 (simian virus 40)
   5381..5515    +  polyA_signal   SV40 poly(A) signal: SV40 polyadenylation signal
   5682..6011    +  CDS            nef (fragment): NEF_HV1BR - Experimental evidence at protein level: Swiss-Prot protein existence level 1. Extracellular Nef protein targets CD4(+) T-lymphocytes for apoptosis by interacting with CXCR4 surface receptors (PubMed:14990729). From Human immunodeficiency virus type 1 group M subtype B (isolate BRU/LAI) (HIV-1).
   6059..6316    +  LTR            5' LTR (truncated): truncated 5' long terminal repeat (LTR) from HIV-1
   6363..6488    +  misc_feature   HIV-1 Ψ: packaging signal of human immunodeficiency virus type 1
   6472..6810    +  CDS            HIV-1 gag (fragment): gag protein from human immunodeficiency virus 1; gag
   6985..7218    +  misc_feature   RRE: The Rev response element (RRE) of HIV-1 allows for Rev-dependent mRNA export from the nucleus to the cytoplasm.
   7595..7695    +  CDS            Rev (fragment): human immunodeficiency virus 1 (HIV-1) Rev protein; rev; enhances nuclear export of unspliced and incompletely spliced viral mRNAs
   7732..7849    +  misc_feature   cPPT/CTS: central polypurine tract and central termination sequence of HIV-1
   7886..7918    -  misc_feature   MCS (fragment): pBluescript multiple cloning site
   8002..8409    +  promoter       SFFV promoter: spleen focus-forming virus long terminal repeat (LTR) promoter
   8437..9300    +  CDS            PDCD1: PDCD1_HUMAN - Also known as PD1 From Homo sapiens (Human).
   9326..9353    +  misc_feature   MCS (fragment): multiple cloning site
   9361..10080   +  CDS            mEGFP: enhanced GFP with monomerizing A206K mutation (Zacharias et al., 2002) mammalian codon-optimized
  10092..10122   +  misc_feature   MCS (fragment): pUC18/19 multiple cloning site
  10123..10141   +  misc_feature   MCS (fragment): pBluescript multiple cloning site
  10141..134     +  misc_feature   WPRE (across the origin): woodchuck hepatitis virus posttranscriptional regulatory element
>Addgene plasmid #180817 | pHR-PD-1 (BTLA ITIM)-mGFP | addgene full sequence | sequence record 356697 | Addgene NGS Result
CTTCTGCTACGTCCCTTCGGCCCTCAATCCAGCGGACCTTCCTTCCCGCGGCCTGCTGCCGGCTCTGCGG
CCTCTTCCGCGTCTTCGCCTTCGCCCTCAGACGAGTCGGATCTCCCTTTGGGCCGCCTCCCCGCATCGAT
ACCGTCGACCTCGAGGGAATTAATTCGAGCTCGGTACCTTTAAGACCAATGACTTACAAGGCAGCTGTAG
ATCTTAGCCACTTTTTAAAAGAAAAGGGGGGACTGGAAGGGCTAATTCACTCCCAACGAAGACAAGATCT
GCTTTTTGCTTGTACTGGGTCTCTCTGGTTAGACCAGATCTGAGCCTGGGAGCTCTCTGGCTAACTAGGG
AACCCACTGCTTAAGCCTCAATAAAGCTTGCCTTGAGTGCTTCAAGTAGTGTGTGCCCGTCTGTTGTGTG
ACTCTGGTAACTAGAGATCCCTCAGACCCTTTTAGTCAGTGTGGAAAATCTCTAGCAGCATCTAGAATTA
ATTCCGTGTATTCTATAGTGTCACCTAAATCGTATGTGTATGATACATAAGGTTATGTATTAATTGTAGC
CGCGTTCTAACGACAATATGTACAAGCCTAATTGTGTAGCATCTGGCTTACTGAAGCAGACCCTATCATC
TCTCTCGTAAACTGCCGTCAGAGTCGGTTTGGTTGGACGAACCTTCTGAGTTTCTGGTAACGCCGTCCCG
CACCCGGAAATGGTCAGCGAACCAATCAGCAGGGTCATCGCTAGCCAGATCCTCTACGCCGGACGCATCG
TGGCCGGCATCACCGGCGCCACAGGTGCGGTTGCTGGCGCCTATATCGCCGACATCACCGATGGGGAAGA
TCGGGCTCGCCACTTCGGGCTCATGAGCGCTTGTTTCGGCGTGGGTATGGTGGCAGGCCCCGTGGCCGGG
GGACTGTTGGGCGCCATCTCCTTGCATGCACCATTCCTTGCGGCGGCGGTGCTCAACGGCCTCAACCTAC
TACTGGGCTGCTTCCTAATGCAGGAGTCGCATAAGGGAGAGCGTCGAATGGTGCACTCTCAGTACAATCT
GCTCTGATGCCGCATAGTTAAGCCAGCCCCGACACCCGCCAACACCCGCTGACGCGCCCTGACGGGCTTG
TCTGCTCCCGGCATCCGCTTACAGACAAGCTGTGACCGTCTCCGGGAGCTGCATGTGTCAGAGGTTTTCA
CCGTCATCACCGAAACGCGCGAGACGAAAGGGCCTCGTGATACGCCTATTTTTATAGGTTAATGTCATGA
TAATAATGGTTTCTTAGACGTCAGGTGGCACTTTTCGGGGAAATGTGCGCGGAACCCCTATTTGTTTATT
TTTCTAAATACATTCAAATATGTATCCGCTCATGAGACAATAACCCTGATAAATGCTTCAATAATATTGA
AAAAGGAAGAGTATGAGTATTCAACATTTCCGTGTCGCCCTTATTCCCTTTTTTGCGGCATTTTGCCTTC
CTGTTTTTGCTCACCCAGAAACGCTGGTGAAAGTAAAAGATGCTGAAGATCAGTTGGGTGCACGAGTGGG
TTACATCGAACTGGATCTCAACAGCGGTAAGATCCTTGAGAGTTTTCGCCCCGAAGAACGTTTTCCAATG
ATGAGCACTTTTAAAGTTCTGCTATGTGGCGCGGTATTATCCCGTATTGACGCCGGGCAAGAGCAACTCG
GTCGCCGCATACACTATTCTCAGAATGACTTGGTTGAGTACTCACCAGTCACAGAAAAGCATCTTACGGA
TGGCATGACAGTAAGAGAATTATGCAGTGCTGCCATAACCATGAGTGATAACACTGCGGCCAACTTACTT
CTGACAACGATCGGAGGACCGAAGGAGCTAACCGCTTTTTTGCACAACATGGGGGATCATGTAACTCGCC
TTGATCGTTGGGAACCGGAGCTGAATGAAGCCATACCAAACGACGAGCGTGACACCACGATGCCTGTAGC
AATGGCAACAACGTTGCGCAAACTATTAACTGGCGAACTACTTACTCTAGCTTCCCGGCAACAATTAATA
GACTGGATGGAGGCGGATAAAGTTGCAGGACCACTTCTGCGCTCGGCCCTTCCGGCTGGCTGGTTTATTG
CTGATAAATCTGGAGCCGGTGAGCGTGGGTCTCGCGGTATCATTGCAGCACTGGGGCCAGATGGTAAGCC
CTCCCGTATCGTAGTTATCTACACGACGGGGAGTCAGGCAACTATGGATGAACGAAATAGACAGATCGCT
GAGATAGGTGCCTCACTGATTAAGCATTGGTAACTGTCAGACCAAGTTTACTCATATATACTTTAGATTG
ATTTAAAACTTCATTTTTAATTTAAAAGGATCTAGGTGAAGATCCTTTTTGATAATCTCATGACCAAAAT
CCCTTAACGTGAGTTTTCGTTCCACTGAGCGTCAGACCCCGTAGAAAAGATCAAAGGATCTTCTTGAGAT
CCTTTTTTTCTGCGCGTAATCTGCTGCTTGCAAACAAAAAAACCACCGCTACCAGCGGTGGTTTGTTTGC
CGGATCAAGAGCTACCAACTCTTTTTCCGAAGGTAACTGGCTTCAGCAGAGCGCAGATACCAAATACTGT
TCTTCTAGTGTAGCCGTAGTTAGGCCACCACTTCAAGAACTCTGTAGCACCGCCTACATACCTCGCTCTG
CTAATCCTGTTACCAGTGGCTGCTGCCAGTGGCGATAAGTCGTGTCTTACCGGGTTGGACTCAAGACGAT
AGTTACCGGATAAGGCGCAGCGGTCGGGCTGAACGGGGGGTTCGTGCACACAGCCCAGCTTGGAGCGAAC
GACCTACACCGAACTGAGATACCTACAGCGTGAGCTATGAGAAAGCGCCACGCTTCCCGAAGGGAGAAAG
GCGGACAGGTATCCGGTAAGCGGCAGGGTCGGAACAGGAGAGCGCACGAGGGAGCTTCCAGGGGGAAACG
CCTGGTATCTTTATAGTCCTGTCGGGTTTCGCCACCTCTGACTTGAGCGTCGATTTTTGTGATGCTCGTC
AGGGGGGCGGAGCCTATGGAAAAACGCCAGCAACGCGGCCTTTTTACGGTTCCTGGCCTTTTGCTGGCCT
TTTGCTCACATGTTCTTTCCTGCGTTATCCCCTGATTCTGTGGATAACCGTATTACCGCCTTTGAGTGAG
CTGATACCGCTCGCCGCAGCCGAACGACCGAGCGCAGCGAGTCAGTGAGCGAGGAAGCGGAAGAGCGCCC
AATACGCAAACCGCCTCTCCCCGCGCGTTGGCCGATTCATTAATGCAGCTGTGGAATGTGTGTCAGTTAG
GGTGTGGAAAGTCCCCAGGCTCCCCAGCAGGCAGAAGTATGCAAAGCATGCATCTCAATTAGTCAGCAAC
CAGGTGTGGAAAGTCCCCAGGCTCCCCAGCAGGCAGAAGTATGCAAAGCATGCATCTCAATTAGTCAGCA
ACCATAGTCCCGCCCCTAACTCCGCCCATCCCGCCCCTAACTCCGCCCAGTTCCGCCCATTCTCCGCCCC
ATGGCTGACTAATTTTTTTTATTTATGCAGAGGCCGAGGCCGCCTCGGCCTCTGAGCTATTCCAGAAGTA
GTGAGGAGGCTTTTTTGGAGGCCTAGGCTTTTGCAAAAAGCTTGGACACAAGACAGGCTTGCGAGATATG
TTTGAGAATACCACTTTATCCCGCGTCAGGGAGAGGCAGTGCGTAAAAAGACGCGGACTCATGTGAAATA
CTGGTTTTTAGTGCGCCAGATCTCTATAATCTCGCGCAACCTATTTTCCCCTCGAACACTTTTTAAGCCG
TAGATAAACAGGCTGGGACACTTCACATGAGCGAAAAATACATCGTCACCTGGGACATGTTGCAGATCCA
TGCACGTAAACTCGCAAGCCGACTGATGCCTTCTGAACAATGGAAAGGCATTATTGCCGTAAGCCGTGGC
GGTCTGTACCGGGTGCGTTACTGGCGCGTGAACTGGGTATTCGTCATGTCGATACCGTTTGTATTTCCAG
CTACGATCACGACAACCAGCGCGAGCTTAAAGTGCTGAAACGCGCAGAAGGCGATGGCGAAGGCTTCATC
GTTATTGATGACCTGGTGGATACCGGTGGTACTGCGGTTGCGATTCGTGAAATGTATCCAAAAGCGCACT
TTGTCACCATCTTCGCAAAACCGGCTGGTCGTCCGCTGGTTGATGACTATGTTGTTGATATCCCGCAAGA
TACCTGGATTGAACAGCCGTGGGATATGGGCGTCGTATTCGTCCCGCCAATCTCCGGTCGCTAATCTTTT
CAACGCCTGGCACTGCCGGGCGTTGTTCTTTTTAACTTCAGGCGGGTTACAATAGTTTCCAGTAAGTATT
CTGGAGGCTGCATCCATGACACAGGCAAACCTGAGCGAAACCCTGTTCAAACCCCGCTTTAAACATCCTG
AAACCTCGACGCTAGTCCGCCGCTTTAATCACGGCGCACAACCGCCTGTGCAGTCGGCCCTTGATGGTAA
AACCATCCCTCACTGGTATCGCATGATTAACCGTCTGATGTGGATCTGGCGCGGCATTGACCCACGCGAA
ATCCTCGACGTCCAGGCACGTATTGTGATGAGCGATGCCGAACGTACCGACGATGATTTATACGATACGG
TGATTGGCTACCGTGGCGGCAACTGGATTTATGAGTGGGCCCCGGATCTTTGTGAAGGAACCTTACTTCT
GTGGTGTGACATAATTGGACAAACTACCTACAGAGATTTAAAGCTCTAAGGTAAATATAAAATTTTTAAG
TGTATAATGTGTTAAACTACTGATTCTAATTGTTTGTGTATTTTAGATTCCAACCTATGGAACTGATGAA
TGGGAGCAGTGGTGGAATGCCTTTAATGAGGAAAACCTGTTTTGCTCAGAAGAAATGCCATCTAGTGATG
ATGAGGCTACTGCTGACTCTCAACATTCTACTCCTCCAAAAAAGAAGAGAAAGGTAGAAGACCCCAAGGA
CTTTCCTTCAGAATTGCTAAGTTTTTTGAGTCATGCTGTGTTTAGTAATAGAACTCTTGCTTGCTTTGCT
ATTTACACCACAAAGGAAAAAGCTGCACTGCTATACAAGAAAATTATGGAAAAATATTCTGTAACCTTTA
TAAGTAGGCATAACAGTTATAATCATAACATACTGTTTTTTCTTACTCCACACAGGCATAGAGTGTCTGC
TATTAATAACTATGCTCAAAAATTGTGTACCTTTAGCTTTTTAATTTGTAAAGGGGTTAATAAGGAATAT
TTGATGTATAGTGCCTTGACTAGAGATCATAATCAGCCATACCACATTTGTAGAGGTTTTACTTGCTTTA
AAAAACCTCCCACACCTCCCCCTGAACCTGAAACATAAAATGAATGCAATTGTTGTTGTTAACTTGTTTA
TTGCAGCTTATAATGGTTACAAATAAAGCAATAGCATCACAAATTTCACAAATAAAGCATTTTTTTCACT
GCATTCTAGTTGTGGTTTGTCCAAACTCATCAATGTATCTTATCATGTCTGGATCAACTGGATAACTCAA
GCTAACCAAAATCATCCCAAACTTCCCACCCCATACCCTATTACCACTGCCAATTACCTGTGGTTTCATT
TACTCTAAACCTGTGATTCCTCTGAATTATTTTCATTTTAAAGAAATTGTATTTGTTAAATATGTACTAC
AAACTTAGTAGTTGGAAGGGCTAATTCACTCCCAAAGAAGACAAGATATCCTTGATCTGTGGATCTACCA
CACACAAGGCTACTTCCCTGATTAGCAGAACTACACACCAGGGCCAGGGGTCAGATATCCACTGACCTTT
GGATGGTGCTACAAGCTAGTACCAGTTGAGCCAGATAAGGTAGAAGAGGCCAATAAAGGAGAGAACACCA
GCTTGTTACACCCTGTGAGCCTGCATGGGATGGATGACCCGGAGAGAGAAGTGTTAGAGTGGAGGTTTGA
CAGCCGCCTAGCATTTCATCACGTGGCCCGAGAGCTGCATCCGGAGTACTTCAAGAACTGCTGATATCGA
GCTTGCTACAAGGGACTTTCCGCTGGGGACTTTCCAGGGAGGCGTGGCCTGGGCGGGACTGGGGAGTGGC
GAGCCCTCAGATCCTGCATATAAGCAGCTGCTTTTTGCCTGTACTGGGTCTCTCTGGTTAGACCAGATCT
GAGCCTGGGAGCTCTCTGGCTAACTAGGGAACCCACTGCTTAAGCCTCAATAAAGCTTGCCTTGAGTGCT
TCAAGTAGTGTGTGCCCGTCTGTTGTGTGACTCTGGTAACTAGAGATCCCTCAGACCCTTTTAGTCAGTG
TGGAAAATCTCTAGCAGTGGCGCCCGAACAGGGACTTGAAAGCGAAAGGGAAACCAGAGGAGCTCTCTCG
ACGCAGGACTCGGCTTGCTGAAGCGCGCACGGCAAGAGGCGAGGGGCGGCGACTGGTGAGTACGCCAAAA
ATTTTGACTAGCGGAGGCTAGAAGGAGAGAGATGGGTGCGAGAGCGTCAGTATTAAGCGGGGGAGAATTA
GATCGCGATGGGAAAAAATTCGGTTAAGGCCAGGGGGAAAGAAAAAATATAAATTAAAACATATAGTATG
GGCAAGCAGGGAGCTAGAACGATTCGCAGTTAATCCTGGCCTGTTAGAAACATCAGAAGGCTGTAGACAA
ATACTGGGACAGCTACAACCATCCCTTCAGACAGGATCAGAAGAACTTAGATCATTATATAATACAGTAG
CAACCCTCTATTGTGTGCATCAAAGGATAGAGATAAAAGACACCAAGGAAGCTTTAGACAAGATAGAGGA
AGAGCAAAACAAAAGTAAGACCACCGCACAGCAAGCGGCCGGCCGCTGATCTTCAGACCTGGAGGAGGAG
ATATGAGGGACAATTGGAGAAGTGAATTATATAAATATAAAGTAGTAAAAATTGAACCATTAGGAGTAGC
ACCCACCAAGGCAAAGAGAAGAGTGGTGCAGAGAGAAAAAAGAGCAGTGGGAATAGGAGCTTTGTTCCTT
GGGTTCTTGGGAGCAGCAGGAAGCACTATGGGCGCAGCGTCAATGACGCTGACGGTACAGGCCAGACAAT
TATTGTCTGGTATAGTGCAGCAGCAGAACAATTTGCTGAGGGCTATTGAGGCGCAACAGCATCTGTTGCA
ACTCACAGTCTGGGGCATCAAGCAGCTCCAGGCAAGAATCCTGGCTGTGGAAAGATACCTAAAGGATCAA
CAGCTCCTGGGGATTTGGGGTTGCTCTGGAAAACTCATTTGCACCACTGCTGTGCCTTGGAATGCTAGTT
GGAGTAATAAATCTCTGGAACAGATTTGGAATCACACGACCTGGATGGAGTGGGACAGAGAAATTAACAA
TTACACAAGCTTAATACACTCCTTAATTGAAGAATCGCAAAACCAGCAAGAAAAGAATGAACAAGAATTA
TTGGAATTAGATAAATGGGCAAGTTTGTGGAATTGGTTTAACATAACAAATTGGCTGTGGTATATAAAAT
TATTCATAATGATAGTAGGAGGCTTGGTAGGTTTAAGAATAGTTTTTGCTGTACTTTCTATAGTGAATAG
AGTTAGGCAGGGATATTCACCATTATCGTTTCAGACCCACCTCCCAACCCCGAGGGGACCCGACAGGCCC
GAAGGAATAGAAGAAGAAGGTGGAGAGAGAGACAGAGACAGATCCATTCGATTAGTGAACGGATCTCGAC
GGTATCGCCAAATGGCAGTATTCATCCACAATTTTAAAAGAAAAGGGGGGATTGGGGGGTACAGTGCAGG
GGAAAGAATAGTAGACATAATAGCAACAGACATACAAACTAAAGAATTACAAAAACAAATTACAAAAATT
CAAAATTTTCGGGTTTATTACAGGGACAGCAGAGATCCAGTTTGGATCGATAAGCTTGATATCGAATTCC
TGCAGCCCCGATAAAATAAAAGATTTTATTTAGTCTCCAGAAAAAGGGGGGAATGAAAGACCCCACCTGT
AGGTTTGGCAAGCTAGCTGCAGTAACGCCATTTTGCAAGGCATGGAAAAATACCAAACCAAGAATAGAGA
AGTTCAGATCAAGGGCGGGTACATGAAAATAGCTAACGTTGGGCCAAACAGGATATCTGCGGTGAGCAGT
TTCGGCCCCGGCCCGGGGCCAAGAACAGATGGTCACCGCAGTTTCGGCCCCGGCCCGAGGCCAAGAACAG
ATGGTCCCCAGATATGGCCCAACCCTCAGCAGTTTCTTAAGACCCATCAGATGTTTCCAGGCTCCCCCAA
GGACCTGAAATGACCCTGCGCCTTATTTGAATTAACCAATCAGCCTGCTTCTCGCTTCTGTTCGCGCGCT
TCTGCTTCCCGAGCTCTATAAAAGAGCTCACAACCCCTCACTCGGCGCGCCAGTCCTCCGACAGACTGAG
TCGCCCGGGGGGGATCTGGAGCTCTCGAGAATTCTCATGCAGATCCCACAGGCGCCCTGGCCAGTCGTCT
GGGCGGTGCTACAACTGGGCTGGCGGCCAGGATGGTTCTTAGACTCCCCAGACAGGCCCTGGAACCCCCC
CACCTTCTCCCCAGCCCTGCTCGTGGTGACCGAAGGGGACAACGCCACCTTCACCTGCAGCTTCTCCAAC
ACATCGGAGAGCTTCGTGCTAAACTGGTACCGCATGAGCCCCAGCAACCAGACGGACAAGCTGGCCGCTT
TCCCCGAGGACCGCAGCCAGCCCGGCCAGGACTGCCGCTTCCGTGTCACACAACTGCCCAACGGGCGTGA
CTTCCACATGAGCGTGGTCAGGGCCCGGCGCAATGACAGCGGCACCTACCTCTGTGGGGCCATCTCCCTG
GCCCCCAAGGCGCAGATCAAAGAGAGCCTGCGGGCAGAGCTCAGGGTGACAGAGAGAAGGGCAGAAGTGC
CCACAGCCCACCCCAGCCCCTCACCCAGGCCAGCCGGCCAGTTCCAAACCCTGGTGGTTGGTGTCGTGGG
CGGCCTGCTGGGCAGCCTGGTGCTGCTAGTCTGGGTCCTGGCCGTCATCTGCTCCCGGGCCGCACGAGGG
ACAATAGGAGCCAGGCGCACCGGCCAGCCCCTGAAGGAGGACCCCTCAGCCGTGCCTGTGTTCTCTATTG
TTTATGCTTCCCTGGATTTCCAGTGGCGAGAGAAGACCCCGGAGCCCCCCGTGCCCTGTGTCCCTGAGCA
GACGGAGTATGCCACCATTGTCTTTCCTAGCGGAATGGGCACCTCATCCCCCGCCCGCAGGGGCTCAGCC
GACGGCCCTCGGAGTGCCCAGCCACTGAGGCCTGAGGATGGACACTGCTCTTGGCCCCTGACGCGTCTGC
AGGATATCAAGCTTGCGGTACCGCGGGCCCGGGATCCACCGGTCGCCACCATGGTGAGCAAGGGCGAGGA
GCTGTTCACCGGGGTGGTGCCCATCCTGGTCGAGCTGGACGGCGACGTAAACGGCCACAAGTTCAGCGTG
TCCGGCGAGGGCGAGGGCGATGCCACCTACGGCAAGCTGACCCTGAAGTTCATCTGCACCACCGGCAAGC
TGCCCGTGCCCTGGCCCACCCTCGTGACCACCCTGACCTACGGCGTGCAGTGCTTCAGCCGCTACCCCGA
CCACATGAAGCAGCACGACTTCTTCAAGTCCGCCATGCCCGAAGGCTACGTCCAGGAGCGCACCATCTTC
TTCAAGGACGACGGCAACTACAAGACCCGCGCCGAGGTGAAGTTCGAGGGCGACACCCTGGTGAACCGCA
TCGAGCTGAAGGGCATCGACTTCAAGGAGGACGGCAACATCCTGGGGCACAAGCTGGAGTACAACTACAA
CAGCCACAACGTCTATATCATGGCCGACAAGCAGAAGAACGGCATCAAGGTGAACTTCAAGATCCGCCAC
AACATCGAGGACGGCAGCGTGCAGCTCGCCGACCACTACCAGCAGAACACCCCCATCGGCGACGGCCCCG
TGCTGCTGCCCGACAACCACTACCTGAGCACCCAGTCCAAGCTGAGCAAAGACCCCAACGAGAAGCGCGA
TCACATGGTCCTGCTGGAGTTCGTGACCGCCGCCGGGATCACTCTCGGCATGGACGAGCTGTACAAGTAA
AGCGGCCGCGACTCTAGAGTCGACCTGCAGGCATGCAAGCTTGATATCAAGCTTATCGATAATCAACCTC
TGGATTACAAAATTTGTGAAAGATTGACTGGTATTCTTAACTATGTTGCTCCTTTTACGCTATGTGGATA
CGCTGCTTTAATGCCTTTGTATCATGCTATTGCTTCCCGTATGGCTTTCATTTTCTCCTCCTTGTATAAA
TCCTGGTTGCTGTCTCTTTATGAGGAGTTGTGGCCCGTTGTCAGGCAACGTGGCGTGGTGTGCACTGTGT
TTGCTGACGCAACCCCCACTGGTTGGGGCATTGCCACCACCTGTCAGCTCCTTTCCGGGACTTTCGCTTT
CCCCCTCCCTATTGCCACGGCGGAACTCATCGCCGCCTGCCTTGCCCGCTGCTGGACAGGGGCTCGGCTG
TTGGGCACTGACAATTCCGTGGTGTTGTCGGGGAAATCATCGTCCTTTCCTTGGCTGCTCGCCTGTGTTG
CCACCTGGATTCTGCGCGGGACGTC
